Addgene plasmid #168218: pMEH361 Hspa8 MS2 HA
Purpose: Mammalian expression of heat shock 70 kDa protein 8 fused to the MS2 dimer and C-terminal HA tag
Depositing lab: Joshua Leonard. Depositing organization: Northwestern University. Publication: A platform for actively loading cargo RNA to elucidate limiting steps in EV-mediated delivery. Hung ME, Leonard JN. J Extracell Vesicles. 2016 May 13;5:31027. doi: 10.3402/jev.v5.31027. eCollection 2016. PubMed 27189348.
Backbone
  Vector backbone: pcDNA 3.1+ Hygro
  Backbone manufacturer: Clontech
  Backbone size w/o insert (bp): 5573
  Total vector size (bp): 8276
  Vector type: Mammalian Expression
  Selectable markers: Hygromycin
Growth in bacteria
  Bacterial resistance: Ampicillin, 100 μg/mL
  Growth temperature: 37°C
  Growth strain: DH5alpha
  Copy number: High Copy
Gene/Insert
  Gene/Insert name: Hspa8
  Species: H. sapiens (human)
  Insert size (bp): 2703
  Promoter: CMV
  Tag / fusion protein: MS2 dimer (C terminal on insert); HA (C terminal on insert)
  Cloning method: Restriction Enzyme; 5′ cloning site KpnI (not destroyed); 3′ cloning site NotI (not destroyed)
  Sequencing primers: 5′ CMVF CGCAAATGGGCGGTAGGCGTG; 3′ BGHR TAGAAGGCACAGTCGAGG
Terms and licenses: Academic/Nonprofit Terms; Industry Terms: Not Available to Industry
How to cite: pMEH361 Hspa8 MS2 HA was a gift from Joshua Leonard (Addgene plasmid # 168218 ; http://n2t.net/addgene:168218 ; RRID:Addgene_168218)
