[The description below was written by a language model from this plasmid's Addgene catalogue record and pLannotate feature annotations shown in this document.]
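Description:
pMEH361 Hspa8 MS2 HA is a mammalian expression plasmid built on a pcDNA 3.1+ Hygro backbone, about 8.3 kb in total. In E. coli it is maintained as a high-copy plasmid through a ColE1/pUC-type origin and selected with ampicillin via the β-lactamase gene. An f1 origin is also present. For selection in mammalian cells, an SV40 enhancer/early promoter drives a hygromycin phosphotransferase gene terminated by an SV40 polyadenylation signal. Several short annotated fragments (a truncated HIV-1 LTR, ble, lacI, bom and a partial SV40 promoter) appear to be backbone remnants or incidental annotation matches rather than functional parts.

The payload, cloned between KpnI and NotI, is a single fusion open reading frame expressed from the human CMV immediate-early enhancer and promoter and terminated by the bovine growth hormone polyadenylation signal. A T7 promoter lies just upstream of the coding region. The frame begins with human HSPA8 (HSC70, the constitutive 70 kDa heat shock cognate protein) and continues into two tandem copies of the bacteriophage MS2 coat protein, the "MS2 dimer". It ends in a C-terminal HA epitope; the annotation matches only a fragment of a 3xHA element, which fits a single HA tag. MS2 coat protein binds a specific RNA stem-loop, so the fusion can tether any RNA carrying MS2 hairpins to HSPA8, while the HA tag allows detection or immunoprecipitation. The associated publication describes a platform for actively loading cargo RNA into extracellular vesicles, which suggests the fusion was tested as a way to recruit tagged RNA into vesicles, although the record does not state this role explicitly.
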