Features (pLannotate 1.2.2; 24 found; start..end, strand, type, name):
    789..893     -  promoter       AmpR promoter: bla
    952..1004    -  misc_feature   bom (fragment): basis of mobility region from pBR322
   1159..1538    +  enhancer       CMV enhancer: human cytomegalovirus immediate early enhancer
   1539..1742    +  promoter       CMV promoter: human cytomegalovirus (CMV) immediate early promoter
   1738..1771    +  LTR            5' LTR (truncated) (fragment): truncated 5' long terminal repeat (LTR) from HIV-1
   1787..1805    +  promoter       T7 promoter: promoter for bacteriophage T7 RNA polymerase
   1825..3762    +  CDS            HSPA8: HSP7C_HUMAN - Also known as HSC70 From Homo sapiens (Human).
   3787..3985    +  CDS            MS2 (fragment): bacteriophage MS2 coat protein binds to a specific stem-loop structure in the viral RNA (Peabody, 1993)
   3991..4118    +  CDS            MS2 (fragment): bacteriophage MS2 coat protein binds to a specific stem-loop structure in the viral RNA (Peabody, 1993)
   4138..4488    +  CDS            CAPSD_BPMS2 (fragment): Experimental evidence at protein level: Swiss-Prot protein existence level 1. Acts as a translational repressor of viral replicase synthesis late in infection. This latter function is the result of capsid protein interaction with an RNA hairpin which contains the replicase ribosome-binding site. From Escherichia phage MS2 (Bacteriophage MS2).
   4498..4526    +  CDS            3xHA (fragment): three tandem HA epitope tags
   4631..4855    +  polyA_signal   bGH poly(A) signal: bovine growth hormone polyadenylation signal
   4859..4880    +  promoter       SV40 promoter (fragment): SV40 enhancer and early promoter
   4901..5329    +  rep_origin     f1 ori (sequence partly withheld): f1 bacteriophage origin of replication; arrow indicates direction of (+) strand synthesis
   5343..5672    +  promoter       SV40 promoter: SV40 enhancer and early promoter
   5721..6746    +  CDS            HygR: aminoglycoside phosphotransferase from E. coli; aph(4)-Ia; confers resistance to hygromycin
   6756..6881    +  CDS            ble (fragment): BLE_KLEPN - Experimental evidence at protein level: Swiss-Prot protein existence level 1. Binding protein with a strong affinity to the bleomycin family of antibiotics. Binds to CL990; an antimitotic-antibiotic compound. From Klebsiella pneumoniae.
   6876..6997    +  polyA_signal   SV40 poly(A) signal: SV40 polyadenylation signal
   7070..7086    -  protein_bind   lac operator: The lac repressor binds to the lac operator to inhibit transcription in E. coli. This inhibition can be relieved by adding lactose or isopropyl-β-D-thiogalactopyranoside (IPTG). lac repressor encoded by lacI
   7094..7124    -  promoter       lac promoter: promoter for the E. coli lac operon
   7139..7160    -  protein_bind   CAP binding site: CAP binding activates transcription in the presence of cAMP. E. coli catabolite activator protein
   7173..7265    -  CDS            lacI (fragment): lac repressor; lacI; The lac repressor binds to the lac operator to inhibit transcription in E. coli. This inhibition can be relieved by adding lactose or isopropyl-β-D-thiogalactopyranoside (IPTG).
   7448..8036    -  rep_origin     ori: high-copy-number ColE1/pMB1/pBR322/pUC origin of replication
   8207..788     -  CDS            AmpR (across the origin): β-lactamase; bla; confers resistance to ampicillin, carbenicillin, and related antibiotics
>Addgene plasmid #168218 | pMEH361 Hspa8 MS2 HA | addgene full sequence | sequence record 350177 | Addgene NGS Result
CCCGTCGTGTAGATAACTACGATACGGGAGGGCTTACCATCTGGCCCCAGTGCTGCAATGATACCGCGAG
ACCCACGCTCACCGGCTCCAGATTTATCAGCAATAAACCAGCCAGCCGGAAGGGCCGAGCGCAGAAGTGG
TCCTGCAACTTTATCCGCCTCCATCCAGTCTATTAATTGTTGCCGGGAAGCTAGAGTAAGTAGTTCGCCA
GTTAATAGTTTGCGCAACGTTGTTGCCATTGCTACAGGCATCGTGGTGTCACGCTCGTCGTTTGGTATGG
CTTCATTCAGCTCCGGTTCCCAACGATCAAGGCGAGTTACATGATCCCCCATGTTGTGCAAAAAAGCGGT
TAGCTCCTTCGGTCCTCCGATCGTTGTCAGAAGTAAGTTGGCCGCAGTGTTATCACTCATGGTTATGGCA
GCACTGCATAATTCTCTTACTGTCATGCCATCCGTAAGATGCTTTTCTGTGACTGGTGAGTACTCAACCA
AGTCATTCTGAGAATAGTGTATGCGGCGACCGAGTTGCTCTTGCCCGGCGTCAATACGGGATAATACCGC
GCCACATAGCAGAACTTTAAAAGTGCTCATCATTGGAAAACGTTCTTCGGGGCGAAAACTCTCAAGGATC
TTACCGCTGTTGAGATCCAGTTCGATGTAACCCACTCGTGCACCCAACTGATCTTCAGCATCTTTTACTT
TCACCAGCGTTTCTGGGTGAGCAAAAACAGGAAGGCAAAATGCCGCAAAAAAGGGAATAAGGGCGACACG
GAAATGTTGAATACTCATACTCTTCCTTTTTCAATATTATTGAAGCATTTATCAGGGTTATTGTCTCATG
AGCGGATACATATTTGAATGTATTTAGAAAAATAAACAAATAGGGGTTCCGCGCACATTTCCCCGAAAAG
TGCCACCTGACGTCGACGGATCGGGAGATCTCCCGATCCCCTATGGTGCACTCTCAGTACAATCTGCTCT
GATGCCGCATAGTTAAGCCAGTATCTGCTCCCTGCTTGTGTGTTGGAGGTCGCTGAGTAGTGCGCGAGCA
AAATTTAAGCTACAACAAGGCAAGGCTTGACCGACAATTGCATGAAGAATCTGCTTAGGGTTAGGCGTTT
TGCGCTGCTTCGCGATGTACGGGCCAGATATACGCGTTGACATTGATTATTGACTAGTTATTAATAGTAA
TCAATTACGGGGTCATTAGTTCATAGCCCATATATGGAGTTCCGCGTTACATAACTTACGGTAAATGGCC
CGCCTGGCTGACCGCCCAACGACCCCCGCCCATTGACGTCAATAATGACGTATGTTCCCATAGTAACGCC
AATAGGGACTTTCCATTGACGTCAATGGGTGGAGTATTTACGGTAAACTGCCCACTTGGCAGTACATCAA
GTGTATCATATGCCAAGTACGCCCCCTATTGACGTCAATGACGGTAAATGGCCCGCCTGGCATTATGCCC
AGTACATGACCTTATGGGACTTTCCTACTTGGCAGTACATCTACGTATTAGTCATCGCTATTACCATGGT
GATGCGGTTTTGGCAGTACATCAATGGGCGTGGATAGCGGTTTGACTCACGGGGATTTCCAAGTCTCCAC
CCCATTGACGTCAATGGGAGTTTGTTTTGGCACCAAAATCAACGGGACTTTCCAAAATGTCGTAACAACT
CCGCCCCATTGACGCAAATGGGCGGTAGGCGTGTACGGTGGGAGGTCTATATAAGCAGAGCTCTCTGGCT
AACTAGAGAACCCACTGCTTACTGGCTTATCGAAATTAATACGACTCACTATAGGGAGACCCAAGCTGGG
TACCATGTCCAAGGGACCTGCAGTTGGTATTGATCTTGGCACCACCTACTCTTGTGTGGGTGTTTTCCAG
CACGGAAAAGTCGAGATAATTGCCAATGATCAGGGAAACCGAACCACTCCAAGCTATGTCGCCTTTACGG
ACACTGAACGGTTGATCGGTGATGCCGCAAAGAATCAAGTTGCAATGAACCCCACCAACACAGTTTTTGA
TGCCAAACGTCTGATTGGACGCAGATTTGATGATGCTGTTGTCCAGTCTGATATGAAACATTGGCCCTTT
ATGGTGGTGAATGATGCTGGCAGGCCCAAGGTCCAAGTAGAATACAAGGGAGAGACCAAAAGCTTCTATC
CAGAGGAGGTGTCTTCTATGGTTCTGACAAAGATGAAGGAAATTGCAGAAGCCTACCTTGGGAAGACTGT
TACCAATGCTGTGGTCACAGTGCCAGCTTACTTTAATGACTCTCAGCGTCAGGCTACCAAAGATGCTGGA
ACTATTGCTGGTCTCAATGTACTTAGAATTATTAATGAGCCAACTGCTGCTGCTATTGCTTACGGCTTAG
ACAAAAAGGTTGGAGCAGAAAGAAACGTGCTCATCTTTGACCTGGGAGGTGGCACTTTTGATGTGTCAAT
CCTCACTATTGAGGATGGAATCTTTGAGGTCAAGTCTACAGCTGGAGACACCCACTTGGGTGGAGAAGAT
TTTGACAACCGAATGGTCAACCATTTTATTGCTGAGTTTAAGCGCAAGCATAAGAAGGACATCAGTGAGA
ACAAGAGAGCTGTAAGACGCCTCCGTACTGCTTGTGAACGTGCTAAGCGTACCCTCTCTTCCAGCACCCA
GGCCAGTATTGAGATCGATTCTCTCTATGAAGGAATCGACTTCTATACCTCCATTACCCGTGCCCGATTT
GAAGAACTGAATGCTGACCTGTTCCGTGGCACCCTGGACCCAGTAGAGAAAGCCCTTCGAGATGCCAAAC
TAGACAAGTCACAGATTCATGATATTGTCCTGGTTGGTGGTTCTACTCGTATCCCCAAGATTCAGAAGCT
TCTCCAAGACTTCTTCAATGGAAAAGAACTGAATAAGAGCATCAACCCTGATGAAGCTGTTGCTTATGGT
GCAGCTGTCCAGGCAGCCATCTTGTCTGGAGACAAGTCTGAGAATGTTCAAGATTTGCTGCTCTTGGATG
TCACTCCTCTTTCCCTTGGTATTGAAACTGCTGGTGGAGTCATGACTGTCCTCATCAAGCGTAATACCAC
CATTCCTACCAAGCAGACACAGACCTTCACTACCTATTCTGACAACCAGCCTGGTGTGCTTATTCAGGTT
TATGAAGGCGAGCGTGCCATGACAAAGGATAACAACCTGCTTGGCAAGTTTGAACTCACAGGCATACCTC
CTGCACCCCGAGGTGTTCCTCAGATTGAAGTCACTTTTGACATTGATGCCAATGGTATACTCAATGTCTC
TGCTGTGGACAAGAGTACGGGAAAAGAGAACAAGATTACTATCACTAATGACAAGGGCCGTTTGAGCAAG
GAAGACATTGAACGTATGGTCCAGGAAGCTGAGAAGTACAAAGCTGAAGATGAGAAGCAGAGGGACAAGG
TGTCATCCAAGAATTCACTTGAGTCCTATGCCTTCAACATGAAAGCAACTGTTGAAGATGAGAAACTTCA
AGGCAAGATTAACGATGAGGACAAACAGAAGATTCTGGACAAGTGTAATGAAATTATCAACTGGCTTGAT
AAGAATCAGACTGCTGAGAAGGAAGAATTTGAACATCAACAGAAAGAGCTGGAGAAAGTTTGCAACCCCA
TCATCACCAAGCTGTACCAGAGTGCAGGAGGCATGCCAGGAGGAATGCCTGGGGGATTTCCTGGTGGTGG
AGCTCCTCCCTCTGGTGGTGCTTCCTCAGGGCCCACCATTGAAGAGGTTGATGCTAGCAGTGGCTCTGGT
AGCATGGCTTCTAACTTTACTCAGTTCGTTCTCGTCGACAATGGCGGAACTGGCGACGTGACTGTCGCCC
CAAGCAACTTCGCTAACGGGATCGCTGAATGGATCAGCTCTAACTCGCGTTCACAGGCTTACAAAGTAAC
CTGTAGCGTTCGTCAGAGCTCTGCGCAGAATCGCAAATACACCATCAAAGTCGAGGTGCCTAAAGGCGCC
TGGCGTTCGTACTTAAATATGGAACTAACCATTCCAATTTTCGCCACGAATTCCGACTGCGAGCTTATTG
TTAAGGCAATGCAAGGTCTCCTAAAAGATGGAAACCCGATTCCCTCAGCAATCGCAGCGAATAGCGGTAT
TTATGCAATGGCGAGCAATTTCACCCAGTTCGTTCTCGTCGACAATGGCGGAACTGGCGACGTGACTGTC
GCCCCAAGCAACTTCGCTAACGGGATCGCTGAATGGATCAGCTCTAACTCGCGTTCACAGGCTTACAAAG
TAACCTGTAGCGTTCGTCAGAGCTCTGCGCAGAATCGCAAATACACCATCAAAGTCGAGGTGCCTAAAGG
CGCCTGGCGTTCGTACTTAAATATGGAACTAACCATTCCAATTTTCGCCACGAATTCCGACTGCGAGCTT
ATTGTTAAGGCAATGCAAGGTCTCCTAAAAGATGGAAACCCGATTCCCTCAGCAATCGCAGCAAACTCCG
GCATCTACGGAAGCGGATACCCATACGATGTGCCAGATTACGCTTAAGGATCGATCCACTAGTCCAGTGT
GGTGGAATTCTGCAGATATCCAGCACAGTGGCGGCCGCTCGAGTCTAGAGGGCCCGTTTAAACCCGCTGA
TCAGCCTCGACTGTGCCTTCTAGTTGCCAGCCATCTGTTGTTTGCCCCTCCCCCGTGCCTTCCTTGACCC
TGGAAGGTGCCACTCCCACTGTCCTTTCCTAATAAAATGAGGAAATTGCATCGCATTGTCTGAGTAGGTG
TCATTCTATTCTGGGGGGTGGGGTGGGGCAGGACAGCAAGGGGGAGGATTGGGAAGACAATAGCAGGCAT
GCTGGGGATGCGGTGGGCTCTATGGCTTCTGAGGCGGAAAGAACCAGCTGGGGCTCTAGGGGGTATCCCC
[124 nt withheld, positions 4901-5024]
C
[91 nt withheld, positions 5026-5116]
A
[49 nt withheld, positions 5118-5166]
CCTTTGACGTTGGAGTCCACGTTCTTT
[37 nt withheld, positions 5194-5230]
ACCCTATCTCGGTCTATTCTTTTGATTTATAAGGGATTTTGCCGATTTCGGCCTATTGGTTAAAAAATGA
GCTGATTTAACAAAAATTTAACGCGAATTAATTCTGTGGAATGTGTGTCAGTTAGGGTGTGGAAAGTCCC
CAGGCTCCCCAGCAGGCAGAAGTATGCAAAGCATGCATCTCAATTAGTCAGCAACCAGGTGTGGAAAGTC
CCCAGGCTCCCCAGCAGGCAGAAGTATGCAAAGCATGCATCTCAATTAGTCAGCAACCATAGTCCCGCCC
CTAACTCCGCCCATCCCGCCCCTAACTCCGCCCAGTTCCGCCCATTCTCCGCCCCATGGCTGACTAATTT
TTTTTATTTATGCAGAGGCCGAGGCCGCCTCTGCCTCTGAGCTATTCCAGAAGTAGTGAGGAGGCTTTTT
TGGAGGCCTAGGCTTTTGCAAAAAGCTCCCGGGAGCTTGTATATCCATTTTCGGATCTGATCAGCACGTG
ATGAAAAAGCCTGAACTCACCGCGACGTCTGTCGAGAAGTTTCTGATCGAAAAGTTCGACAGCGTCTCCG
ACCTGATGCAGCTCTCGGAGGGCGAAGAATCTCGTGCTTTCAGCTTCGATGTAGGAGGGCGTGGATATGT
CCTGCGGGTAAATAGCTGCGCCGATGGTTTCTACAAAGATCGTTATGTTTATCGGCACTTTGCATCGGCC
GCGCTCCCGATTCCGGAAGTGCTTGACATTGGGGAATTCAGCGAGAGCCTGACCTATTGCATCTCCCGCC
GTGCACAGGGTGTCACGTTGCAAGACCTGCCTGAAACCGAACTGCCCGCTGTTCTGCAGCCGGTCGCGGA
GGCCATGGATGCGATCGCTGCGGCCGATCTTAGCCAGACGAGCGGGTTCGGCCCATTCGGACCGCAAGGA
ATCGGTCAATACACTACATGGCGTGATTTCATATGCGCGATTGCTGATCCCCATGTGTATCACTGGCAAA
CTGTGATGGACGACACCGTCAGTGCGTCCGTCGCGCAGGCTCTCGATGAGCTGATGCTTTGGGCCGAGGA
CTGCCCCGAAGTCCGGCACCTCGTGCACGCGGATTTCGGCTCCAACAATGTCCTGACGGACAATGGCCGC
ATAACAGCGGTCATTGACTGGAGCGAGGCGATGTTCGGGGATTCCCAATACGAGGTCGCCAACATCTTCT
TCTGGAGGCCGTGGTTGGCTTGTATGGAGCAGCAGACGCGCTACTTCGAGCGGAGGCATCCGGAGCTTGC
AGGATCGCCGCGGCTCCGGGCGTATATGCTCCGCATTGGTCTTGACCAACTCTATCAGAGCTTGGTTGAC
GGCAATTTCGATGATGCAGCTTGGGCGCAGGGTCGATGCGACGCAATCGTCCGATCCGGAGCCGGGACTG
TCGGGCGTACACAAATCGCCCGCAGAAGCGCGGCCGTCTGGACCGATGGCTGTGTAGAAGTACTCGCCGA
TAGTGGAAACCGACGCCCCAGCACTCGTCCGAGGGCAAAGGAATAGCACGTGCTACGAGATTTCGATTCC
ACCGCCGCCTTCTATGAAAGGTTGGGCTTCGGAATCGTTTTCCGGGACGCCGGCTGGATGATCCTCCAGC
GCGGGGATCTCATGCTGGAGTTCTTCGCCCACCCCAACTTGTTTATTGCAGCTTATAATGGTTACAAATA
AAGCAATAGCATCACAAATTTCACAAATAAAGCATTTTTTTCACTGCATTCTAGTTGTGGTTTGTCCAAA
CTCATCAATGTATCTTATCATGTCTGTATACCGTCGACCTCTAGCTAGAGCTTGGCGTAATCATGGTCAT
AGCTGTTTCCTGTGTGAAATTGTTATCCGCTCACAATTCCACACAACATACGAGCCGGAAGCATAAAGTG
TAAAGCCTGGGGTGCCTAATGAGTGAGCTAACTCACATTAATTGCGTTGCGCTCACTGCCCGCTTTCCAG
TCGGGAAACCTGTCGTGCCAGCTGCATTAATGAATCGGCCAACGCGCGGGGAGAGGCGGTTTGCGTATTG
GGCGCTCTTCCGCTTCCTCGCTCACTGACTCGCTGCGCTCGGTCGTTCGGCTGCGGCGAGCGGTATCAGC
TCACTCAAAGGCGGTAATACGGTTATCCACAGAATCAGGGGATAACGCAGGAAAGAACATGTGAGCAAAA
GGCCAGCAAAAGGCCAGGAACCGTAAAAAGGCCGCGTTGCTGGCGTTTTTCCATAGGCTCCGCCCCCCTG
ACGAGCATCACAAAAATCGACGCTCAAGTCAGAGGTGGCGAAACCCGACAGGACTATAAAGATACCAGGC
GTTTCCCCCTGGAAGCTCCCTCGTGCGCTCTCCTGTTCCGACCCTGCCGCTTACCGGATACCTGTCCGCC
TTTCTCCCTTCGGGAAGCGTGGCGCTTTCTCATAGCTCACGCTGTAGGTATCTCAGTTCGGTGTAGGTCG
TTCGCTCCAAGCTGGGCTGTGTGCACGAACCCCCCGTTCAGCCCGACCGCTGCGCCTTATCCGGTAACTA
TCGTCTTGAGTCCAACCCGGTAAGACACGACTTATCGCCACTGGCAGCAGCCACTGGTAACAGGATTAGC
AGAGCGAGGTATGTAGGCGGTGCTACAGAGTTCTTGAAGTGGTGGCCTAACTACGGCTACACTAGAAGAA
CAGTATTTGGTATCTGCGCTCTGCTGAAGCCAGTTACCTTCGGAAAAAGAGTTGGTAGCTCTTGATCCGG
CAAACAAACCACCGCTGGTAGCGGTGGTTTTTTTGTTTGCAAGCAGCAGATTACGCGCAGAAAAAAAGGA
TCTCAAGAAGATCCTTTGATCTTTTCTACGGGGTCTGACGCTCAGTGGAACGAAAACTCACGTTAAGGGA
TTTTGGTCATGAGATTATCAAAAAGGATCTTCACCTAGATCCTTTTAAATTAAAAATGAAGTTTTAAATC
AATCTAAAGTATATATGAGTAAACTTGGTCTGACAGTTACCAATGCTTAATCAGTGAGGCACCTATCTCA
GCGATCTGTCTATTTCGTTCATCCATAGTTGCCTGACTC
